Addgene plasmid #143675: TFORF2924
Purpose: Lentiviral vector for overexpressing transcription factor ORFs with unique 24-bp barcodes. Barcodes facilitate identification of transcription factors in pooled screens.
Depositing lab: Feng Zhang. Depositing organization: Broad Institute. Publication: A transcription factor atlas of directed differentiation. Joung J, Ma S, Tay T, Geiger-Schuller KR, Kirchgatterer PC, Verdine VK, Guo B, Arias-Garcia MA, Allen WE, Singh A, Kuksenko O, Abudayyeh OO, Gootenberg JS, Fu Z, Macrae RK, Buenrostro JD, Regev A, Zhang F. Cell. 2023 Jan 5;186(1):209-229.e26. doi: 10.1016/j.cell.2022.11.026. PubMed 36608654.
Backbone
  Vector backbone: pLX_TRC317
  Backbone manufacturer: Broad Institute Genetic Perturbation Platform
  Backbone size w/o insert (bp): 8264
  Vector type: Mammalian Expression, Lentiviral
  Selectable markers: Puromycin
Growth in bacteria
  Bacterial resistance: Ampicillin, 100 μg/mL
  Growth temperature: 37°C
  Growth strain: NEB Stable
  Copy number: High Copy
Gene/Insert
  Gene/Insert name: NFIA
  Species: H. sapiens (human)
  Insert size (bp): 1598
  Entrez Gene: NFIA (a.k.a. BRMUTD, C1DELp32p31, CTF, DEL1P32P31, NF-I/A, NF1-A, NFI-A, NFI-L)
  Promoter: EF1a
  Cloning method: Unknown
  Sequencing primers: 5′ GGGTGGAGACTGAAGTTAGGCCAG; 3′ CACATAGCGTAAAAGGAGCAACATAG
Terms and licenses: Academic/Nonprofit Terms; Industry Terms: Not Available to Industry
Depositor comments: NM_005595,ENST00000371187 . The transcription factor ORF portion of this plasmid was synthesized by Genewiz. Please test multiple small colonies in case of plasmid recombination. To make this collection available in a timely manner, a portion of this collection was not fully sequenced by Addgene. If an Addgene verified full plasmid sequence is not available, please contact us prior to placing an order to request the full sequence.
How to cite: TFORF2924 was a gift from Feng Zhang (Addgene plasmid # 143675 ; http://n2t.net/addgene:143675 ; RRID:Addgene_143675)
