[The description below was written by a language model from this plasmid's Addgene catalogue record and pLannotate feature annotations shown in this document.]
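Description:
TFORF2924 is a third-generation-style, self-inactivating lentiviral expression plasmid built on the pLX_TRC317 backbone. It comes from a barcoded library of human transcription factor open reading frames. This clone carries human NFIA (nuclear factor I A), a factor that binds a palindromic TTGGC-type motif and can activate transcription. The synthesized insert is recorded as about 1.6 kb, and the depositor links it to a specific RefSeq/Ensembl transcript isoform. The full sequenced plasmid is 9,862 nt. In E. coli it is maintained at high copy through a ColE1/pUC-type origin and selected with ampicillin (β-lactamase). An f1 origin and leftover lac/T7/T3 cloning-vector elements are also present. The depositor cautions that recombination can occur, as is common for plasmids with LTR repeats.

The viral genome is transcribed from an RSV promoter fused to a truncated HIV-1 5' LTR. It contains the Ψ packaging signal with a gag fragment, the RRE for Rev-dependent nuclear export, a cPPT/CTS, a WPRE to boost transcript expression, and a ΔU3 3' LTR that inactivates LTR promoter activity after integration, followed by an SV40 poly(A) signal. Two cassettes sit between the LTRs. An SV40 early promoter drives puromycin N-acetyltransferase for selecting transduced mammalian cells, and the EF-1α promoter drives constitutive NFIA expression. The unique 24-bp barcode described in the catalogue entry is not annotated in the feature table. It may lie in the unannotated stretch between the ORF and the WPRE, where a short U6-like fragment is detected, but the record does not confirm this. The barcode identifies which transcription factor a cell received, so the plasmid is suited to pooled overexpression screens, such as directed-differentiation studies, as well as to individual NFIA overexpression.
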