Features (pLannotate 1.2.2; 31 found; start..end, strand, type, name):
      5..231     +  promoter       RSV promoter: Rous sarcoma virus enhancer/promoter
    232..412     +  LTR            5' LTR (truncated): truncated 5' long terminal repeat (LTR) from HIV-1
    459..584     +  misc_feature   HIV-1 Ψ: packaging signal of human immunodeficiency virus type 1
    568..931     +  CDS            HIV-1 gag (fragment): gag protein from human immunodeficiency virus 1; gag
   1077..1310    +  misc_feature   RRE: The Rev response element (RRE) of HIV-1 allows for Rev-dependent mRNA export from the nucleus to the cytoplasm.
   1687..1713    +  CDS            Rev (fragment): human immunodeficiency virus 1 (HIV-1) Rev protein; rev; enhances nuclear export of unspliced and incompletely spliced viral mRNAs
   1720..1743    +  promoter       SV40 promoter (fragment): SV40 early promoter
   1744..1815    +  promoter       SV40 promoter (fragment): SV40 enhancer and early promoter
   1839..1974    +  rep_origin     SV40 ori: SV40 origin of replication
   2020..2616    +  CDS            PuroR (fragment): puromycin N-acetyltransferase; pac from Streptomyces; confers resistance to puromycin
   2665..2782    +  misc_feature   cPPT/CTS: central polypurine tract and central termination sequence of HIV-1
   2847..2913    +  CDS            small t antigen (fragment): SV40 (simian virus 40) small t antigen
   2920..4098    +  promoter       EF-1α promoter: strong constitutive promoter for human elongation factor EF-1α
   4115..5533    +  CDS            NFIA (fragment): NFIA_HUMAN - Also known as KIAA1439. Experimental evidence at protein level: Swiss-Prot protein existence level 1. Recognizes and binds the palindromic sequence 5'- TTGGCNNNNNGCCAA-3' present in viral and cellular promoters and in the origin of replication of adenovirus type 2. These proteins are individually capable of activating transcription and replication. From Homo sapiens (Human).
   5624..5677    +  promoter       U6 promoter (fragment): RNA polymerase III promoter for human U6 snRNA
   5719..6307    +  misc_feature   WPRE: woodchuck hepatitis virus posttranscriptional regulatory element
   6358..6377    +  misc_feature   cPPT/CTS (fragment): central polypurine tract and central termination sequence of HIV-1
   6379..6612    +  LTR            3' LTR (ΔU3): self-inactivating 3' long terminal repeat (LTR) from HIV-1
   6690..6811    +  polyA_signal   SV40 poly(A) signal: SV40 polyadenylation signal
   6851..6986    +  rep_origin     SV40 ori: SV40 origin of replication
   7007..7025    -  promoter       T7 promoter: promoter for bacteriophage T7 RNA polymerase
   7033..7188    +  CDS            lacZα (fragment): LacZα fragment of β-galactosidase; lacZ fragment
   7193..7621    +  rep_origin     f1 ori (sequence partly withheld): f1 bacteriophage origin of replication; arrow indicates direction of (+) strand synthesis
   7674..7778    +  promoter       AmpR promoter: bla
   7779..8639    +  CDS            AmpR: β-lactamase; bla; confers resistance to ampicillin, carbenicillin, and related antibiotics
   8810..9398    +  rep_origin     ori: high-copy-number ColE1/pMB1/pBR322/pUC origin of replication
   9581..9673    +  CDS            lacI (fragment): lac repressor; lacI; The lac repressor binds to the lac operator to inhibit transcription in E. coli. This inhibition can be relieved by adding lactose or isopropyl-β-D-thiogalactopyranoside (IPTG).
   9686..9707    +  protein_bind   CAP binding site: CAP binding activates transcription in the presence of cAMP. E. coli catabolite activator protein
   9722..9752    +  promoter       lac promoter: promoter for the E. coli lac operon
   9760..9776    +  protein_bind   lac operator: The lac repressor binds to the lac operator to inhibit transcription in E. coli. This inhibition can be relieved by adding lactose or isopropyl-β-D-thiogalactopyranoside (IPTG). lac repressor encoded by lacI
   9821..9839    +  promoter       T3 promoter: promoter for bacteriophage T3 RNA polymerase
>Addgene plasmid #143675 | TFORF2924 | addgene full sequence | sequence record 400472 | Addgene NGS Result
TTAATGTAGTCTTATGCAATACTCTTGTAGTCTTGCAACATGGTAACGATGAGTTAGCAACATGCCTTAC
AAGGAGAGAAAAAGCACCGTGCATGCCGATTGGTGGAAGTAAGGTGGTACGATCGTGCCTTATTAGGAAG
GCAACAGACGGGTCTGACATGGATTGGACGAACCACTGAATTGCCGCATTGCAGAGATATTGTATTTAAG
TGCCTAGCTCGATACATAAACGGGTCTCTCTGGTTAGACCAGATCTGAGCCTGGGAGCTCTCTGGCTAAC
TAGGGAACCCACTGCTTAAGCCTCAATAAAGCTTGCCTTGAGTGCTTCAAGTAGTGTGTGCCCGTCTGTT
GTGTGACTCTGGTAACTAGAGATCCCTCAGACCCTTTTAGTCAGTGTGGAAAATCTCTAGCAGTGGCGCC
CGAACAGGGACTTGAAAGCGAAAGGGAAACCAGAGGAGCTCTCTCGACGCAGGACTCGGCTTGCTGAAGC
GCGCACGGCAAGAGGCGAGGGGCGGCGACTGGTGAGTACGCCAAAAATTTTGACTAGCGGAGGCTAGAAG
GAGAGAGATGGGTGCGAGAGCGTCAGTATTAAGCGGGGGAGAATTAGATCGCGATGGGAAAAAATTCGGT
TAAGGCCAGGGGGAAAGAAAAAATATAAATTAAAACATATAGTATGGGCAAGCAGGGAGCTAGAACGATT
CGCAGTTAATCCTGGCCTGTTAGAAACATCAGAAGGCTGTAGACAAATACTGGGACAGCTACAACCATCC
CTTCAGACAGGATCAGAAGAACTTAGATCATTATATAATACAGTAGCAACCCTCTATTGTGTGCATCAAA
GGATAGAGATAAAAGACACCAAGGAAGCTTTAGACAAGATAGAGGAAGAGCAAAACAAAAGTAAGACCAC
CGCACAGCAAGCGGCCGCTGATCTTCAGACCTGGAGGAGGAGATATGAGGGACAATTGGAGAAGTGAATT
ATATAAATATAAAGTAGTAAAAATTGAACCATTAGGAGTAGCACCCACCAAGGCAAAGAGAAGAGTGGTG
CAGAGAGAAAAAAGAGCAGTGGGAATAGGAGCTTTGTTCCTTGGGTTCTTGGGAGCAGCAGGAAGCACTA
TGGGCGCAGCGTCAATGACGCTGACGGTACAGGCCAGACAATTATTGTCTGGTATAGTGCAGCAGCAGAA
CAATTTGCTGAGGGCTATTGAGGCGCAACAGCATCTGTTGCAACTCACAGTCTGGGGCATCAAGCAGCTC
CAGGCAAGAATCCTGGCTGTGGAAAGATACCTAAAGGATCAACAGCTCCTGGGGATTTGGGGTTGCTCTG
GAAAACTCATTTGCACCACTGCTGTGCCTTGGAATGCTAGTTGGAGTAATAAATCTCTGGAACAGATTTG
GAATCACACGACCTGGATGGAGTGGGACAGAGAAATTAACAATTACACAAGCTTAATACACTCCTTAATT
GAAGAATCGCAAAACCAGCAAGAAAAGAATGAACAAGAATTATTGGAATTAGATAAATGGGCAAGTTTGT
GGAATTGGTTTAACATAACAAATTGGCTGTGGTATATAAAATTATTCATAATGATAGTAGGAGGCTTGGT
AGGTTTAAGAATAGTTTTTGCTGTACTTTCTATAGTGAATAGAGTTAGGCAGGGATATTCACCATTATCG
TTTCAGACCCACCTCCCAACCCCGAGGGGACCCATGCATTGCATCTCAATTAGTCAGCAACCAGGTGTGG
AAAGTCCCCAGGCTCCCCAGCAGGCAGAAGTATGCAAAGCATGCGTCTCAATTAGTCAGCAACCATAGTC
CCGCCCCTAACTCCGCCCATCCCGCCCCTAACTCCGCCCAGTTCCGCCCATTCTCCGCCCCATGGCTGAC
TAATTTTTTTTATTTATGCAGAGGCCGAGGCCGCCTCGGCCTCTGAGCTATTCCAGAAGTAGTGAGGAGG
CTTTTTTGGAGGCCTAGGCTTTTGCAAAAAGCTTTCTAGAGGTACCACCGGAGCTTACCATGACCGAGTA
CAAGCCCACGGTGCGCCTCGCCACCCGCGACGACGTCCCCAGGGCCGTACGCACCCTCGCCGCCGCGTTC
GCCGACTACCCCGCCACGCGCCACACCGTCGATCCGGACCGCCACATCGAGCGGGTCACCGAGCTGCAAG
AACTCTTCCTCACGCGCGTCGGGCTCGACATCGGCAAGGTGTGGGTCGCGGACGACGGCGCCGCCGTGGC
GGTCTGGACCACGCCGGAGAGCGTCGAAGCGGGGGCGGTGTTCGCCGAGATCGGCCCGCGCATGGCCGAG
TTGAGCGGTTCCCGGCTGGCCGCGCAGCAACAGATGGAAGGCCTCCTGGCGCCGCACCGGCCCAAGGAGC
CCGCGTGGTTCCTGGCCACCGTCGGCGTCTCGCCCGACCACCAGGGCAAGGGTCTGGGCAGCGCCGTCGT
GCTCCCCGGAGTGGAGGCGGCCGAGCGCGCCGGGGTGCCCGCCTTCCTGGAGACCTCCGCGCCCCGCAAC
CTCCCCTTCTACGAGCGGCTCGGCTTCACCGTCACCGCCGACGTCGAGGTGCCCGAAGGACCGCGCACCT
GGTGCATGACCCGCAAGCCCGGTGCCAGTTAACGAATTCTAGATCTTGAGACAAATGGCAGTATTCATCC
ACAATTTTAAAAGAAAAGGGGGGATTGGGGGGTACAGTGCAGGGGAAAGAATAGTAGACATAATAGCAAC
AGACATACAAACTAAAGAATTACAAAAACAAATTACAAAAATTCAAAATTTTCGGGTTTATTACAGGGAC
AGCAGAGATCCACTTTGGCGCCGGCTCGAGGCCTGCAGGTGCAAAGATGGATAAAGTTTTAAACAGAGAG
GAATCTTTGCAGCTAATGGACCTTCTAGGTCTTGAAAGGAGTGGGAATTGGCTCCGGTGCCCGTCAGTGG
GCAGAGCGCACATCGCCCACAGTCCCCGAGAAGTTGGGGGGAGGGGTCGGCAATTGAACCGGTGCCTAGA
GAAGGTGGCGCGGGGTAAACTGGGAAAGTGATGTCGTGTACTGGCTCCGCCTTTTTCCCGAGGGTGGGGG
AGAACCGTATATAAGTGCAGTAGTCGCCGTGAACGTTCTTTTTCGCAACGGGTTTGCCGCCAGAACACAG
GTAAGTGCCGTGTGTGGTTCCCGCGGGCCTGGCCTCTTTACGGGTTATGGCCCTTGCGTGCCTTGAATTA
CTTCCACCTGGCTGCAGTACGTGATTCTTGATCCCGAGCTTCGGGTTGGAAGTGGGTGGGAGAGTTCGAG
GCCTTGCGCTTAAGGAGCCCCTTCGCCTCGTGCTTGAGTTGAGGCCTGGCCTGGGCGCTGGGGCCGCCGC
GTGCGAATCTGGTGGCACCTTCGCGCCTGTCTCGCTGCTTTCGATAAGTCTCTAGCCATTTAAAATTTTT
GATGACCTGCTGCGACGCTTTTTTTCTGGCAAGATAGTCTTGTAAATGCGGGCCAAGATCTGCACACTGG
TATTTCGGTTTTTGGGGCCGCGGGCGGCGACGGGGCCCGTGCGTCCCAGCGCACATGTTCGGCGAGGCGG
GGCCTGCGAGCGCGGCCACCGAGAATCGGACGGGGGTAGTCTCAAGCTGGCCGGCCTGCTCTGGTGCCTG
GCCTCGCGCCGCCGTGTATCGCCCCGCCCTGGGCGGCAAGGCTGGCCCGGTCGGCACCAGTTGCGTGAGC
GGAAAGATGGCCGCTTCCCGGCCCTGCTGCAGGGAGCTCAAAATGGAGGACGCGGCGCTCGGGAGAGCGG
GCGGGTGAGTCACCCACACAAAGGAAAAGGGCCTTTCCGTCCTCAGCCGTCGCTTCATGTGACTCCACGG
AGTACCGGGCGCCGTCCAGGCACCTCGATTAGTTCTCGAGCTTTTGGAGTACGTCGTCTTTAGGTTGGGG
GGAGGGGTTTTATGCGATGGAGTTTCCCCACACTGAGTGGGTGGAGACTGAAGTTAGGCCAGCTTGGCAC
TTGATGTAATTCTCCTTGGAATTTGCCCTTTTTGAGTTTGGATCTTGGTTCATTCTCAAGCCTCAGACAG
TGGTTCAAAGTTTTTTTCTTCCATTTCAGGTGTCGTGAGGCTAGCACCGCCACCATGTATTCTCCGCTCT
GTCTCACCCAGGATGAATTTCATCCTTTCATCGAAGCACTTCTGCCCCACGTCCGAGCCTTTGCCTACAC
ATGGTTCAACCTGCAGGCCCGAAAACGAAAATACTTCAAAAAACATGAAAAGCGTATGTCAAAAGAAGAA
GAGAGAGCCGTGAAGGATGAATTGCTAAGTGAAAAACCAGAGGTCAAGCAGAAGTGGGCATCTCGACTTC
TGGCAAAGTTGCGGAAAGATATCCGACCCGAATATCGAGAGGATTTTGTTCTTACAGTTACAGGGAAAAA
ACCTCCATGTTGTGTTCTTTCCAACCCAGACCAGAAAGGCAAGATGCGAAGAATTGACTGCCTCCGCCAG
GCAGATAAAGTCTGGAGGTTGGACCTTGTTATGGTGATTTTGTTTAAAGGTATTCCGCTGGAAAGTACTG
ATGGCGAGCGCCTTGTAAAGTCCCCACAATGCTCTAATCCAGGGCTCTGTGTCCAACCCCATCACATAGG
GGTTTCTGTTAAGGAACTCGATTTATATTTGGCATACTTTGTGCATGCAGCAGATTCAAGTCAATCTGAA
AGTCCCAGCCAGCCAAGTGACGCTGACATTAAGGACCAGCCAGAAAATGGACATTTGGGCTTCCAGGACA
GTTTTGTCACATCAGGTGTTTTTAGTGTCACTGAGCTAGTAAGAGTGTCACAGACACCAATAGCTGCAGG
AACTGGCCCAAATTTTTCTCTCTCAGATTTGGAAAGTTCTTCATACTACAGCATGAGTCCAGGAGCAATG
AGGAGGTCTTTACCCAGCACATCCTCTACGAGCTCCACAAAGCGCCTCAAGTCTGTGGAGGATGAAATGG
ACAGTCCTGGTGAGGAGCCATTTTATACAGGCCAAGGGCGCTCCCCAGGAAGTGGCAGTCAGTCAAGTGG
ATGGCATGAAGTGGAGCCAGGAATGCCATCTCCAACCACACTGAAGAAGTCGGAGAAGTCTGGTTTCAGC
AGCCCCTCCCCTTCACAGACCTCCTCCCTGGGAACGGCGTTCACACAGCATCACCGACCTGTCATTACAG
GACCCAGAGCAAGTCCGCATGCAACACCATCGACTCTTCATTTCCCGACATCACCCATTATCCAGCAGCC
TGGGCCTTACTTCTCACACCCAGCCATCCGCTATCACCCTCAGGAGACGCTGAAAGAATTTGTCCAACTT
GTCTGCCCTGATGCTGGTCAGCAGGCTGGACAGGTGGGGTTCCTCAATCCCAATGGGAGCAGCCAAGGCA
AGGTGCACAACCCATTCCTTCCCACCCCAATGTTGCCACCGCCACCGCCACCACCGATGGCCAGGCCTGT
GCCTCTGCCGGTGCCAGACACAAAGCCTCCAACCACGTCAACAGAAGGAGGTGCAGCCTCCCCCACGTCA
CCAATCCTGGTACCTGGGATAAAAGTTGCAGCGTCCCACCATCCACCAGACAGACCACCTGACCCCTTCT
CAACTCTGTAGTAATGAACTAGTCCGTAACTTGAAAGTATTTCGATTTCTTGGCTTTATATATCTTGTGG
AAAGGACGATCAGCTATGACATGATGACAGGGAACGCGTTAAGTCGACAATCAACCTCTGGATTACAAAA
TTTGTGAAAGATTGACTGGTATTCTTAACTATGTTGCTCCTTTTACGCTATGTGGATACGCTGCTTTAAT
GCCTTTGTATCATGCTATTGCTTCCCGTATGGCTTTCATTTTCTCCTCCTTGTATAAATCCTGGTTGCTG
TCTCTTTATGAGGAGTTGTGGCCCGTTGTCAGGCAACGTGGCGTGGTGTGCACTGTGTTTGCTGACGCAA
CCCCCACTGGTTGGGGCATTGCCACCACCTGTCAGCTCCTTTCCGGGACTTTCGCTTTCCCCCTCCCTAT
TGCCACGGCGGAACTCATCGCCGCCTGCCTTGCCCGCTGCTGGACAGGGGCTCGGCTGTTGGGCACTGAC
AATTCCGTGGTGTTGTCGGGGAAATCATCGTCCTTTCCTTGGCTGCTCGCCTGTGTTGCCACCTGGATTC
TGCGCGGGACGTCCTTCTGCTACGTCCCTTCGGCCCTCAATCCAGCGGACCTTCCTTCCCGCGGCCTGCT
GCCGGCTCTGCGGCCTCTTCCGCGTCTTCGCCTTCGCCCTCAGACGAGTCGGATCTCCCTTTGGGCCGCC
TCCCCGCGTCGACTTTAAGACCAATGACTTACAAGGCAGCTGTAGATCTTAGCCACTTTTTAAAAGAAAA
GGGGGGACTGGAAGGGCTAATTCACTCCCAACGAAGACAAGATCTGCTTTTTGCTTGTACTGGGTCTCTC
TGGTTAGACCAGATCTGAGCCTGGGAGCTCTCTGGCTAACTAGGGAACCCACTGCTTAAGCCTCAATAAA
GCTTGCCTTGAGTGCTTCAAGTAGTGTGTGCCCGTCTGTTGTGTGACTCTGGTAACTAGAGATCCCTCAG
ACCCTTTTAGTCAGTGTGGAAAATCTCTAGCAGTACGTATAGTAGTTCATGTCATCTTATTATTCAGTAT
TTATAACTTGCAAAGAAATGAATATCAGAGAGTGAGAGGAACTTGTTTATTGCAGCTTATAATGGTTACA
AATAAAGCAATAGCATCACAAATTTCACAAATAAAGCATTTTTTTCACTGCATTCTAGTTGTGGTTTGTC
CAAACTCATCAATGTATCTTATCATGTCTGGCTCTAGCTATCCCGCCCCTAACTCCGCCCATCCCGCCCC
TAACTCCGCCCAGTTCCGCCCATTCTCCGCCCCATGGCTGACTAATTTTTTTTATTTATGCAGAGGCCGA
GGCCGCCTCGGCCTCTGAGCTATTCCAGAAGTAGTGAGGAGGCTTTTTTGGAGGCCTAGGGACGTACCCA
ATTCGCCCTATAGTGAGTCGTATTACGCGCGCTCACTGGCCGTCGTTTTACAACGTCGTGACTGGGAAAA
CCCTGGCGTTACCCAACTTAATCGCCTTGCAGCACATCCCCCTTTCGCCAGCTGGCGTAATAGCGAAGAG
GCCCGCACCGATCGCCCTTCCCAACAGTTGCGCAGCCTGAATGGCGAATGGG
[124 nt withheld, positions 7193-7316]
C
[91 nt withheld, positions 7318-7408]
A
[49 nt withheld, positions 7410-7458]
CCTTTGACGTTGGAGTCCACGTTCTTT
[37 nt withheld, positions 7486-7522]
ACCCTATCTCGGTCTATTCTTTTGATTTATAAGGGATTTTGCCGATTTCGGCCTATTGGTTAAAAAATGA
GCTGATTTAACAAAAATTTAACGCGAATTTTAACAAAATATTAACGCTTACAATTTAGGTGGCACTTTTC
GGGGAAATGTGCGCGGAACCCCTATTTGTTTATTTTTCTAAATACATTCAAATATGTATCCGCTCATGAG
ACAATAACCCTGATAAATGCTTCAATAATATTGAAAAAGGAAGAGTATGAGTATTCAACATTTCCGTGTC
GCCCTTATTCCCTTTTTTGCGGCATTTTGCCTTCCTGTTTTTGCTCACCCAGAAACGCTGGTGAAAGTAA
AAGATGCTGAAGATCAGTTGGGTGCACGAGTGGGTTACATCGAACTGGATCTCAACAGCGGTAAGATCCT
TGAGAGTTTTCGCCCCGAAGAACGTTTTCCAATGATGAGCACTTTTAAAGTTCTGCTATGTGGCGCGGTA
TTATCCCGTATTGACGCCGGGCAAGAGCAACTCGGTCGCCGCATACACTATTCTCAGAATGACTTGGTTG
AGTACTCACCAGTCACAGAAAAGCATCTTACGGATGGCATGACAGTAAGAGAATTATGCAGTGCTGCCAT
AACCATGAGTGATAACACTGCGGCCAACTTACTTCTGACAACGATCGGAGGACCGAAGGAGCTAACCGCT
TTTTTGCACAACATGGGGGATCATGTAACTCGCCTTGATCGTTGGGAACCGGAGCTGAATGAAGCCATAC
CAAACGACGAGCGTGACACCACGATGCCTGTAGCAATGGCAACAACGTTGCGCAAACTATTAACTGGCGA
ACTACTTACTCTAGCTTCCCGGCAACAATTAATAGACTGGATGGAGGCGGATAAAGTTGCAGGACCACTT
CTGCGCTCGGCCCTTCCGGCTGGCTGGTTTATTGCTGATAAATCTGGAGCCGGTGAGCGTGGGTCTCGCG
GTATCATTGCAGCACTGGGGCCAGATGGTAAGCCCTCCCGTATCGTAGTTATCTACACGACGGGGAGTCA
GGCAACTATGGATGAACGAAATAGACAGATCGCTGAGATAGGTGCCTCACTGATTAAGCATTGGTAACTG
TCAGACCAAGTTTACTCATATATACTTTAGATTGATTTAAAACTTCATTTTTAATTTAAAAGGATCTAGG
TGAAGATCCTTTTTGATAATCTCATGACCAAAATCCCTTAACGTGAGTTTTCGTTCCACTGAGCGTCAGA
CCCCGTAGAAAAGATCAAAGGATCTTCTTGAGATCCTTTTTTTCTGCGCGTAATCTGCTGCTTGCAAACA
AAAAAACCACCGCTACCAGCGGTGGTTTGTTTGCCGGATCAAGAGCTACCAACTCTTTTTCCGAAGGTAA
CTGGCTTCAGCAGAGCGCAGATACCAAATACTGTTCTTCTAGTGTAGCCGTAGTTAGGCCACCACTTCAA
GAACTCTGTAGCACCGCCTACATACCTCGCTCTGCTAATCCTGTTACCAGTGGCTGCTGCCAGTGGCGAT
AAGTCGTGTCTTACCGGGTTGGACTCAAGACGATAGTTACCGGATAAGGCGCAGCGGTCGGGCTGAACGG
GGGGTTCGTGCACACAGCCCAGCTTGGAGCGAACGACCTACACCGAACTGAGATACCTACAGCGTGAGCT
ATGAGAAAGCGCCACGCTTCCCGAAGGGAGAAAGGCGGACAGGTATCCGGTAAGCGGCAGGGTCGGAACA
GGAGAGCGCACGAGGGAGCTTCCAGGGGGAAACGCCTGGTATCTTTATAGTCCTGTCGGGTTTCGCCACC
TCTGACTTGAGCGTCGATTTTTGTGATGCTCGTCAGGGGGGCGGAGCCTATGGAAAAACGCCAGCAACGC
GGCCTTTTTACGGTTCCTGGCCTTTTGCTGGCCTTTTGCTCACATGTTCTTTCCTGCGTTATCCCCTGAT
TCTGTGGATAACCGTATTACCGCCTTTGAGTGAGCTGATACCGCTCGCCGCAGCCGAACGACCGAGCGCA
GCGAGTCAGTGAGCGAGGAAGCGGAAGAGCGCCCAATACGCAAACCGCCTCTCCCCGCGCGTTGGCCGAT
TCATTAATGCAGCTGGCACGACAGGTTTCCCGACTGGAAAGCGGGCAGTGAGCGCAACGCAATTAATGTG
AGTTAGCTCACTCATTAGGCACCCCAGGCTTTACACTTTATGCTTCCGGCTCGTATGTTGTGTGGAATTG
TGAGCGGATAACAATTTCACACAGGAAACAGCTATGACCATGATTACGCCAAGCGCGCAATTAACCCTCA
CTAAAGGGAACAAAAGCTGGAGCTGCAAGC
