>Addgene plasmid #143675 | TFORF2924 | depositor partial sequence | sequence record 283155 | Insert
ACCGCCACCATGTATTCTCCGCTCTGTCTCACCCAGGATGAATTTCATCCTTTCATCGAAGCACTTCTGC
CCCACGTCCGAGCCTTTGCCTACACATGGTTCAACCTGCAGGCCCGAAAACGAAAATACTTCAAAAAACA
TGAAAAGCGTATGTCAAAAGAAGAAGAGAGAGCCGTGAAGGATGAATTGCTAAGTGAAAAACCAGAGGTC
AAGCAGAAGTGGGCATCTCGACTTCTGGCAAAGTTGCGGAAAGATATCCGACCCGAATATCGAGAGGATT
TTGTTCTTACAGTTACAGGGAAAAAACCTCCATGTTGTGTTCTTTCCAACCCAGACCAGAAAGGCAAGAT
GCGAAGAATTGACTGCCTCCGCCAGGCAGATAAAGTCTGGAGGTTGGACCTTGTTATGGTGATTTTGTTT
AAAGGTATTCCGCTGGAAAGTACTGATGGCGAGCGCCTTGTAAAGTCCCCACAATGCTCTAATCCAGGGC
TCTGTGTCCAACCCCATCACATAGGGGTTTCTGTTAAGGAACTCGATTTATATTTGGCATACTTTGTGCA
TGCAGCAGATTCAAGTCAATCTGAAAGTCCCAGCCAGCCAAGTGACGCTGACATTAAGGACCAGCCAGAA
AATGGACATTTGGGCTTCCAGGACAGTTTTGTCACATCAGGTGTTTTTAGTGTCACTGAGCTAGTAAGAG
TGTCACAGACACCAATAGCTGCAGGAACTGGCCCAAATTTTTCTCTCTCAGATTTGGAAAGTTCTTCATA
CTACAGCATGAGTCCAGGAGCAATGAGGAGGTCTTTACCCAGCACATCCTCTACGAGCTCCACAAAGCGC
CTCAAGTCTGTGGAGGATGAAATGGACAGTCCTGGTGAGGAGCCATTTTATACAGGCCAAGGGCGCTCCC
CAGGAAGTGGCAGTCAGTCAAGTGGATGGCATGAAGTGGAGCCAGGAATGCCATCTCCAACCACACTGAA
GAAGTCGGAGAAGTCTGGTTTCAGCAGCCCCTCCCCTTCACAGACCTCCTCCCTGGGAACGGCGTTCACA
CAGCATCACCGACCTGTCATTACAGGACCCAGAGCAAGTCCGCATGCAACACCATCGACTCTTCATTTCC
CGACATCACCCATTATCCAGCAGCCTGGGCCTTACTTCTCACACCCAGCCATCCGCTATCACCCTCAGGA
GACGCTGAAAGAATTTGTCCAACTTGTCTGCCCTGATGCTGGTCAGCAGGCTGGACAGGTGGGGTTCCTC
AATCCCAATGGGAGCAGCCAAGGCAAGGTGCACAACCCATTCCTTCCCACCCCAATGTTGCCACCGCCAC
CGCCACCACCGATGGCCAGGCCTGTGCCTCTGCCGGTGCCAGACACAAAGCCTCCAACCACGTCAACAGA
AGGAGGTGCAGCCTCCCCCACGTCACCAATCCTGGTACCTGGGATAAAAGTTGCAGCGTCCCACCATCCA
CCAGACAGACCACCTGACCCCTTCTCAACTCTGTAGTAATGAACTAGTCCGTAACTTGAAAGTATTTCGA
TTTCTTGGCTTTATATATCTTGTGGAAAGGACGATCAGCTATGACATGATGACAGGGA
