>Addgene plasmid #143675 | TFORF2924 | depositor partial sequence | sequence record 283156 | Barcode
TCAGCTATGACATGATGACAGGGA
